Addgene plasmid #202964: Salsa-BC123-P2C3
Purpose: Expression of barcoded reporter plasmid for PRESTO-Salsa; EGFP/BC123
Depositing lab: Noah Palm. Depositing organization: Yale University. Publication: Highly multiplexed bioactivity screening reveals human and microbiota metabolome-GPCRome interactions. Chen H, Rosen CE, Gonzalez-Hernandez JA, Song D, Potempa J, Ring AM, Palm NW. Cell. 2023 Jul 6;186(14):3095-3110.e19. doi: 10.1016/j.cell.2023.05.024. Epub 2023 Jun 14. PubMed 37321219.
Backbone
  Vector backbone: pCER206
  Vector type: Mammalian Expression
Growth in bacteria
  Bacterial resistance: Ampicillin, 100 μg/mL
  Growth temperature: 37°C
  Growth strain: DH5alpha
  Copy number: High Copy
Gene/Insert
  Gene/Insert name: EGFP/BC123
  Species: Synthetic
  Insert size (bp): 730
  Promoter: Tet Response Element (TRE)
  Cloning method: Restriction Enzyme; 5′ cloning site BsrGI (not destroyed); 3′ cloning site HindIII (not destroyed)
  Sequencing primers: 5′ Custom primer (GAAGCGCGATCACATGG)
Terms and licenses: Academic/Nonprofit Terms; Industry Terms: Not Available to Industry
How to cite: Salsa-BC123-P2C3 was a gift from Noah Palm (Addgene plasmid # 202964 ; http://n2t.net/addgene:202964 ; RRID:Addgene_202964)
