[The description below was written by a language model from this plasmid's Addgene catalogue record and pLannotate feature annotations shown in this document.]
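Description:
Salsa-BC123-P2C3 is a mammalian expression plasmid built on the pCER206 backbone that serves as one member of a set of barcoded reporter plasmids for PRESTO-Salsa, a highly multiplexed assay for screening GPCR activation. It is propagated in E. coli as a high-copy plasmid through a ColE1/pUC-type origin and selected with ampicillin via the β-lactamase gene and its native promoter. No mammalian selection marker is annotated; only short remnants of lacI, an aminoglycoside phosphotransferase gene and SV40 large T antigen are detected, which appear to be leftovers from earlier vector construction.

The payload is a synthetic insert of about 730 bp, EGFP/BC123, placed between BsrGI and HindIII sites and driven by a tetracycline response element. In the feature table, mammalian codon-optimized EGFP lies downstream of a TRE3G-type promoter fragment and is followed by MCS remnants and an SV40 polyadenylation signal. The barcode itself (BC123) is not separately annotated; given the cloning sites, it presumably sits in the short stretch after the EGFP coding region, where it would be carried on the reporter transcript, though the record does not state its exact location. The tet operator array appears to be bidirectional: on the opposite strand a minimal CMV promoter faces an MCS fragment, a rabbit β-globin intron, a β-globin coding fragment and a β-globin poly(A) signal, and no coding insert is annotated in that arm.

Because the TRE is activated by a tetracycline-controlled transactivator, EGFP and the linked barcode are expressed only when such a transactivator is available. This is consistent with reporter designs in which receptor activation releases the transactivator. A unique barcode per plasmid lets each receptor's signal be identified in a pooled readout.
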