Features (pLannotate 1.2.2; 17 found; start..end, strand, type, name):
      2..55      +  CDS            lacI (fragment): lac repressor; lacI; The lac repressor binds to the lac operator to inhibit transcription in E. coli. This inhibition can be relieved by adding lactose or isopropyl-β-D-thiogalactopyranoside (IPTG).
    388..443     -  polyA_signal   β-globin poly(A) signal: rabbit β-globin polyadenylation signal (Gil and Proudfoot, 1987)
    518..640     -  CDS            HBB: HBB_COLGU - Experimental evidence at transcript level: Swiss-Prot protein existence level 2. Involved in oxygen transport from the lung to the various peripheral tissues. From Colobus guereza (Mantled guereza) (Eastern black-and-white colobus monkey).
    644..1216    -  intron         β-globin intron: intron from rabbit β-globin gene
   1312..1343    -  misc_feature   MCS (fragment): pUC18/19 multiple cloning site
   1437..1475    -  promoter       minimal CMV promoter: human cytomegalovirus (CMV) immediate early promoter
   1493..1708    -  protein_bind   tetracycline response element (fragment): contains seven copies of the tetracycline operator tetO tetracycline repressor TetR
   1708..1753    +  promoter       TRE3GV promoter (fragment): 3rd-generation Tet-responsive promoter that can be activated by binding of Tet-On® 3G, optimized for retroviral and lentiviral vectors
   1829..1856    +  misc_feature   MCS (fragment): pBluescript multiple cloning site
   1861..2580    +  CDS            EGFP: the original enhanced GFP (Yang et al., 1996) mammalian codon-optimized
   2591..2613    +  misc_feature   MCS (fragment): pBluescript multiple cloning site
   2627..2761    -  polyA_signal   SV40 poly(A) signal: SV40 polyadenylation signal
   2784..2867    -  CDS            large T antigen (fragment): large T antigen from SV40 (simian virus 40)
   2861..3091    -  CDS            str (fragment): STR_KLEPN - Protein inferred from homology: Swiss-Prot protein existence level 3. The aminoglycoside phosphotransferases achieve inactivation of their antibiotic substrates by phosphorylation. From Klebsiella pneumoniae.
   3210..3314    +  promoter       AmpR promoter: bla
   3315..4175    +  CDS            AmpR: β-lactamase; bla; confers resistance to ampicillin, carbenicillin, and related antibiotics
   4346..4934    +  rep_origin     ori: high-copy-number ColE1/pMB1/pBR322/pUC origin of replication
>Addgene plasmid #202964 | Salsa-BC123-P2C3 | addgene full sequence | sequence record 421324 | Addgene NGS Result
AGCGCCCAATACGCAAACCGCCTCTCCCCGCGCGTTGGCCGATTCATTAATGCAGTCGAGGGATCTCCAT
AAGAGAAGAGGGACAGCTATGACTGGGAGTAGTCAGGAGAGGAGGAAAAATCTGGCTAGTAAAACATGTA
AGGAAAATTTTAGGGATGTTAAAGAAAAAAATAACACAAAACAAAATATAAAAAAAATCTAACCTCAAGT
CAAGGCTTTTCTATGGAATAAGGAATGGACAGCAGGGGGCTGTTTCATATACTGATGACCTCTTTATAGC
CAACCTTTGTTCATGGCAGCCAGCATATGGGCATATGTTGCCAAACTCTAAACCAAATACTCATTCTGAT
GTTTTAAATGATTTGCCCTCCCATATGTCCTTCCGAGTGAGAGACACAAAAAATTCCAACACACTATTGC
AATGAAAATAAATTTCCTTTATTAGCCAGAAGTCAGATGCTCAAGGGGCTTCATGATGTCCCCATAATTT
TTGGCAGAGGGAAAAAGATCGATCTCAGTGGTATTTGTGAGCCAGGGCATTGGCCACACCAGCCACCACC
TTCTGATAGGCAGCCTGCACCTGAGGAGTGAATTCTTTGCCAAAATGATGAGACAGCACAACAACCAGCA
CGTTGCCCAGGAGCTGTAGGAAAGAGAAGAAGGCATGAACATGGTTAGCAGAGGGGCCCGGTTTGGACTC
AGAGTATTTTATCCTCATCTCAAACAGTGTATATCATTGTAACCATAAAGAGAAAGGCAGGATGATGACC
AGGGTGTAGTTGTTTCTACCAATAAGAATATTTCCACGCCAGCCAGAATTTATATGCAGAAATATTCTAC
CTTATCATTTAATTATAACAATTGTTCTCTAAAACTGTGCTGAAGTACAATATAATATACCCTGATTGCC
TTGAAAAAAAAGTGATTAGAGAAAGTACTTACAATCTGACAAATAAACAAAAGTGAATTTAAAAATTCGT
TACAAATGCAAGCTAAAGTTTAACGAAAAAGTTACAGAAAATGAAAAGAAAATAAGAGGAGACAATGGTT
GTCAACAGAGTAGAAAGTGAAAGAAACAAAATTATCATGAGGGTCCATGGTGATACAAGGGACATCTTCC
CATTCTAAACAACACCCTGAAAACTTTGCCCCCTCCATATAACATGAATTTTACAATAGCGAAAAAGAAA
GAACAATCAAGGGTCCCCAAACTCACCCTGAAGTTCTCAGCTCTAGAGATATCGTCGAGGCCGCGCTAGC
GTTTAAACTGTCGACCTTAATTAAGAGATCTGCTCGAGGCGCGTCAGCTGACTAGAGGATCCCCGGGTAC
CGAGCTCGAATTCGGGGCCGCGGAGGCTGGATCGGTCCCGGTGTCTTCTATGGAGGTCAAAACAGCGTGG
ATGGCGTCTCCAGGCGATCTGACGGTTCACTAAACGAGCTCTGCTTATATAGGCCTCCCACCGTACACGC
CTACCTCGACCCGGGTACCGAGCTCGACTTTCACTTTTCTCTATCACTGATAGGGAGTGGTAAACTCGAC
TTTCACTTTTCTCTATCACTGATAGGGAGTGGTAAACTCGACTTTCACTTTTCTCTATCACTGATAGGGA
GTGGTAAACTCGACTTTCACTTTTCTCTATCACTGATAGGGAGTGGTAAACTCGACTTTCACTTTTCTCT
ATCACTGATAGGGAGTGGTAAACTCGACCTATATAAGCAGAGCTCGTTTAGTGAACCGTCAGATCGCCTG
GAGACGCCATCCACGCTGTTTTGACCTCCATAGAAGACACCGGGACCGATCCAGCCTCCGCGGCCCCGAA
TTCCTGCAGCGGCCGCTCTAGAACTAGTGGATCCCCGCGGATGGTGAGCAAGGGCGAGGAGCTGTTCACC
GGGGTGGTGCCCATCCTGGTCGAGCTGGACGGCGACGTAAACGGCCACAAGTTCAGCGTGTCCGGCGAGG
GCGAGGGCGATGCCACCTACGGCAAGCTGACCCTGAAGTTCATCTGCACCACCGGCAAGCTGCCCGTGCC
CTGGCCCACCCTCGTGACCACCCTGACCTACGGCGTGCAGTGCTTCAGCCGCTACCCCGACCACATGAAG
CAGCACGACTTCTTCAAGTCCGCCATGCCCGAAGGCTACGTCCAGGAGCGCACCATCTTCTTCAAGGACG
ACGGCAACTACAAGACCCGCGCCGAGGTGAAGTTCGAGGGCGACACCCTGGTGAACCGCATCGAGCTGAA
GGGCATCGACTTCAAGGAGGACGGCAACATCCTGGGGCACAAGCTGGAGTACAACTACAACAGCCACAAC
GTCTATATCATGGCCGACAAGCAGAAGAACGGCATCAAGGTGAACTTCAAGATCCGCCACAACATCGAGG
ACGGCAGCGTGCAGCTCGCCGACCACTACCAGCAGAACACCCCCATCGGCGACGGCCCCGTGCTGCTGCC
CGACAACCACTACCTGAGCACCCAGTCCGCCCTGAGCAAAGACCCCAACGAGAAGCGCGATCACATGGTC
CTGCTGGAGTTCGTGACCGCCGCCGGGATCACTCTCGGCATGGACGAGCTGTACAAGTAAGGTGATCTTT
GAATTCGATATCAAGCTTGTCGACCTAGTTCTAGAGGATCCAGACATGATAAGATACATTGATGAGTTTG
GACAAACCACAACTAGAATGCAGTGAAAAAAATGCTTTATTTGTGAAATTTGTGATGCTATTGCTTTATT
TGTAACCATTATAAGCTGCAATAAACAAGTTAACAACAACAATTGCATTCATTTTATGTTTCAGGTTCAG
GGGGAGGTGTGGGAGGTTTTTTAAAGCAAGTAAAACCTCTACAAATGTGGTATGGCTGATTATGATCCTG
CAAGCCTCGTCGTCCTGGCCGGACCACGCTATCTGTGCAAGGTCCCCGGCCCCGGACGCGCGCTCCATGA
GCAGAGCGCCCGCCGCCGAGGCGAAGACTCGGGCGGCGCCCTGCCCGTCCCACCAGGTCAACAGGCGGTA
ACCGGCCTCTTCATCGGGAATGCGCGCGACCTTCAGCATCGCCGGCATGTCCCCCTGGCGGACGGGAAGT
ATCCAGCTCGACCAAGCTGGCCGCGTCGAGTGAAGACGAAAGGGCCTCGTGATACGCCTATTTTTATAGG
TTAATGTCATGATAATAATGGTTTCTTAGACGTCAGGTGGCACTTTTCGGGGAAATGTGCGCGGAACCCC
TATTTGTTTATTTTTCTAAATACATTCAAATATGTATCCGCTCATGAGACAATAACCCTGATAAATGCTT
CAATAATATTGAAAAAGGAAGAGTATGAGTATTCAACATTTCCGTGTCGCCCTTATTCCCTTTTTTGCGG
CATTTTGCCTTCCTGTTTTTGCTCACCCAGAAACGCTGGTGAAAGTAAAAGATGCTGAAGATCAGTTGGG
TGCACGAGTGGGTTACATCGAACTGGATCTCAACAGCGGTAAGATCCTTGAGAGTTTTCGCCCCGAAGAA
CGTTTTCCAATGATGAGCACTTTTAAAGTTCTGCTATGTGGCGCGGTATTATCCCGTGTTGACGCCGGGC
AAGAGCAACTCGGTCGCCGCATACACTATTCTCAGAATGACTTGGTTGAGTACTCACCAGTCACAGAAAA
GCATCTTACGGATGGCATGACAGTAAGAGAATTATGCAGTGCTGCCATAACCATGAGTGATAACACTGCG
GCCAACTTACTTCTGACAACGATCGGAGGACCGAAGGAGCTAACCGCTTTTTTGCACAACATGGGGGATC
ATGTAACTCGCCTTGATCGTTGGGAACCGGAGCTGAATGAAGCCATACCAAACGACGAGCGTGACACCAC
GATGCCTGTAGCAATGGCAACAACGTTGCGCAAACTATTAACTGGCGAACTACTTACTCTAGCTTCCCGG
CAACAATTAATAGACTGGATGGAGGCGGATAAAGTTGCAGGACCACTTCTGCGCTCGGCCCTTCCGGCTG
GCTGGTTTATTGCTGATAAATCTGGAGCCGGTGAGCGTGGGTCTCGCGGTATCATTGCAGCACTGGGGCC
AGATGGTAAGCCCTCCCGTATCGTAGTTATCTACACGACGGGGAGTCAGGCAACTATGGATGAACGAAAT
AGACAGATCGCTGAGATAGGTGCCTCACTGATTAAGCATTGGTAACTGTCAGACCAAGTTTACTCATATA
TACTTTAGATTGATTTAAAACTTCATTTTTAATTTAAAAGGATCTAGGTGAAGATCCTTTTTGATAATCT
CATGACCAAAATCCCTTAACGTGAGTTTTCGTTCCACTGAGCGTCAGACCCCGTAGAAAAGATCAAAGGA
TCTTCTTGAGATCCTTTTTTTCTGCGCGTAATCTGCTGCTTGCAAACAAAAAAACCACCGCTACCAGCGG
TGGTTTGTTTGCCGGATCAAGAGCTACCAACTCTTTTTCCGAAGGTAACTGGCTTCAGCAGAGCGCAGAT
ACCAAATACTGTTCTTCTAGTGTAGCCGTAGTTAGGCCACCACTTCAAGAACTCTGTAGCACCGCCTACA
TACCTCGCTCTGCTAATCCTGTTACCAGTGGCTGCTGCCAGTGGCGATAAGTCGTGTCTTACCGGGTTGG
ACTCAAGACGATAGTTACCGGATAAGGCGCAGCGGTCGGGCTGAACGGGGGGTTCGTGCACACAGCCCAG
CTTGGAGCGAACGACCTACACCGAACTGAGATACCTACAGCGTGAGCTATGAGAAAGCGCCACGCTTCCC
GAAGGGAGAAAGGCGGACAGGTATCCGGTAAGCGGCAGGGTCGGAACAGGAGAGCGCACGAGGGAGCTTC
CAGGGGGAAACGCCTGGTATCTTTATAGTCCTGTCGGGTTTCGCCACCTCTGACTTGAGCGTCGATTTTT
GTGATGCTCGTCAGGGGGGCGGAGCCTATGGAAAAACGCCAGCAACGCGGCCTTTTTACGGTTCCTGGCC
TTTTGCTGGCCTTTTGCTCACATGTTCTTTCCTGCGTTATCCCCTGATTCTGTGGATAACCGTATTACCG
CCTTTGAGTGAGCTGATACCGCTCGCCGCAGCCGAACGACCGAGCGCAGCGAGTCAGTGAGCGAGGAAGC
GGAAG
