>Addgene plasmid #202964 | Salsa-BC123-P2C3 | depositor partial sequence | sequence record 393837 | BC123
GGTGATCTTT
